>Addgene plasmid #23874 | pDONR223-ERBB3 | addgene full sequence | sequence record 175333 | Addgene NGS Result
CGCGCGTTGGCCGATTCATTAATGCAGCTGGCACGACAGGTTTCCCGACTGGAAAGCGGGCAGTGAGCGC
AACGCAATTAATACGCGTACCGCTAGCCAGGAAGAGTTTGTAGAAACGCAAAAAGGCCATCCGTCAGGAT
GGCCTTCTGCTTAGTTTGATGCCTGGCAGTTTATGGCGGGCGTCCTGCCCGCCACCCTCCGGGCCGTTGC
TTCACAACGTTCAAATCCGCTCCCGGCGGATTTGTCCTACTCAGGAGAGCGTTCACCGACAAACAACAGA
TAAAACGAAAGGCCCAGTCTTCCGACTGAGCCTTTCGTTTTATTTGATGCCTGGCAGTTCCCTACTCTCG
CGTTAACGCTAGCATGGATGTTTTCCCAGTCACGACGTTGTAAAACGACGGCCAGTCTTAAGCTCGGGCC
CCAAATAATGATTTTATTTTGACTGATAGTGACCTGTTCGTTGCAACAAATTGATGAGCAATGCTTTTTT
ATAATGCCAACTTTGTACAAAAAAGTTGGCACCATGAGGGCGAACGACGCTCTGCAGGTGCTGGGCTTGC
TTTTCAGCCTGGCCCGGGGCTCCGAGGTGGGCAACTCTCAGGCAGTGTGTCCTGGGACTCTGAATGGCCT
GAGTGTGACCGGCGATGCTGAGAACCAATACCAGACACTGTACAAGCTCTACGAGAGGTGTGAGGTGGTG
ATGGGGAACCTTGAGATTGTGCTCACGGGACACAATGCCGACCTCTCCTTCCTGCAGTGGATTCGAGAAG
TGACAGGCTATGTCCTCGTGGCCATGAATGAATTCTCTACTCTACCATTGCCCAACCTCCGCGTGGTGCG
AGGGACCCAGGTCTACGATGGGAAGTTTGCCATCTTCGTCATGTTGAACTATAACACCAACTCCAGCCAC
GCTCTGCGCCAGCTCCGCTTGACTCAGCTCACCGAGATTCTGTCAGGGGGTGTTTATATTGAGAAGAACG
ATAAGCTTTGTCACATGGACACAATTGACTGGAGGGACATCGTGAGGGACCGAGATGCTGAGATAGTGGT
GAAGGACAATGGCAGAAGCTGTCCCCCCTGTCATGAGGTTTGCAAGGGGCGATGCTGGGGTCCTGGATCA
GAAGACTGCCAGACATTGACCAAGACCATCTGTGCTCCTCAGTGTAATGGTCACTGCTTTGGGCCCAACC
CCAACCAGTGCTGCCATGATGAGTGTGCCGGGGGCTGCTCAGGCCCTCAGGACACAGACTGCTTTGCCTG
CCGGCACTTCAATGACAGTGGAGCCTGTGTACCTCGCTGTCCACAGCCTCTTGTCTACAACAAGCTAACT
TTCCAGCTGGAACCCAATCCCCACACCAAGTATCAGTATGGAGGAGTTTGTGTAGCCAGCTGTCCCCATA
ACTTTGTGGTGGATCAAACATCCTGTGTCAGGGCCTGTCCTCCTGACAAGATGGAAGTAGATAAAAATGG
GCTCAAGATGTGTGAGCCTTGTGGGGGACTATGTCCCAAAGCCTGTGAGGGAACAGGCTCTGGGAGCCGC
TTCCAGACTGTGGACTCGAGCAACATTGATGGATTTGTGAACTGCACCAAGATCCTGGGCAACCTGGACT
TTCTGATCACCGGCCTCAATGGAGACCCCTGGCACAAGATCCCTGCCCTGGACCCAGAGAAGCTCAATGT
CTTCCGGACAGTACGGGAGATCACAGGTTACCTGAACATCCAGTCCTGGCCGCCCCACATGCACAACTTC
AGTGTTTTTTCCAATTTGACAACCATTGGAGGCAGAAGCCTCTACAACCGGGGCTTCTCATTGTTGATCA
TGAAGAACTTGAATGTCACATCTCTGGGCTTCCGATCCCTGAAGGAAATTAGTGCTGGGCGTATCTATAT
AAGTGCCAATAGGCAGCTCTGCTACCACCACTCTTTGAACTGGACCAAGGTGCTTCGGGGGCCTACGGAA
GAGCGACTAGACATCAAGCATAATCGGCCGCGCAGAGACTGCGTGGCAGAGGGCAAAGTGTGTGACCCAC
TGTGCTCCTCTGGGGGATGCTGGGGCCCAGGCCCTGGTCAGTGCTTGTCCTGTCGAAATTATAGCCGAGG
AGGTGTCTGTGTGACCCACTGCAACTTTCTGAATGGGGAGCCTCGAGAATTTGCCCATGAGGCCGAATGC
TTCTCCTGCCACCCGGAATGCCAACCCATGGAGGGCACTGCCACATGCAATGGCTCGGGCTCTGATACTT
GTGCTCAATGTGCCCATTTTCGAGATGGGCCCCACTGTGTGAGCAGCTGCCCCCATGGAGTCCTAGGTGC
CAAGGGCCCAATCTACAAGTACCCAGATGTTCAGAATGAATGTCGGCCCTGCCATGAGAACTGCACCCAG
GGGTGTAAAGGACCAGAGCTTCAAGACTGTTTAGGACAAACACTGGTGCTGATCGGCAAAACCCATCTGA
CAATGGCTTTGACAGTGATAGCAGGATTGGTAGTGATTTTCATGATGCTGGGCGGCACTTTTCTCTACTG
GCGTGGGCGCCGGATTCAGAATAAAAGGGCTATGAGGCGATACTTGGAACGGGGTGAGAGCATAGAGCCT
CTGGACCCCAGTGAGAAGGCTAACAAAGTCTTGGCCAGAATCTTCAAAGAGACAGAGCTAAGGAAGCTTA
AAGTGCTTGGCTCGGGTGTCTTTGGAACTGTGCACAAAGGAGTGTGGATCCCTGAGGGTGAATCAATCAA
GATTCCAGTCTGCATTAAAGTCATTGAGGACAAGAGTGGACGGCAGAGTTTTCAAGCTGTGACAGATCAT
ATGCTGGCCATTGGCAGCCTGGACCATGCCCACATTGTAAGGCTGCTGGGACTATGCCCAGGGTCATCTC
TGCAGCTTGTCACTCAATATTTGCCTCTGGGTTCTCTGCTGGATCATGTGAGACAACACCGGGGGGCACT
GGGGCCACAGCTGCTGCTCAACTGGGGAGTACAAATTGCCAAGGGAATGTACTACCTTGAGGAACATGGT
ATGGTGCATAGAAACCTGGCTGCCCGAAACGTGCTACTCAAGTCACCCAGTCAGGTTCAGGTGGCAGATT
TTGGTGTGGCTGACCTGCTGCCTCCTGATGATAAGCAGCTGCTATACAGTGAGGCCAAGACTCCAATTAA
GTGGATGGCCCTTGAGAGTATCCACTTTGGGAAATACACACACCAGAGTGATGTCTGGAGCTATGGTGTG
ACAGTTTGGGAGTTGATGACCTTCGGGGCAGAGCCCTATGCAGGGCTACGATTGGCTGAAGTACCAGACC
TGCTAGAGAAGGGGGAGCGGTTGGCACAGCCCCAGATCTGCACAATTGATGTCTACATGGTGATGGTCAA
GTGTTGGATGATTGATGAGAACATTCGCCCAACCTTTAAAGAACTAGCCAATGAGTTCACCAGGATGGCC
CGAGACCCACCACGGTATCTGGTCATAAAGAGAGAGAGTGGGCCTGGAATAGCCCCTGGGCCAGAGCCCC
ATGGTCTGACAAACAAGAAGCTAGAGGAAGTAGAGCTGGAGCCAGAACTAGACCTAGACCTAGACTTGGA
AGCAGAGGAGGACAACCTGGCAACCACCACACTGGGCTCCGCCCTCAGCCTACCAGTTGGAACACTTAAT
CGGCCACGTGGGAGCCAGAGCCTTTTAAGTCCATCATCTGGATACATGCCCATGAACCAGGGTAATCTTG
GGGAGTCTTGCCAGGAGTCTGCAGTTTCTGGGAGCAGTGAACGGTGCCCCCGTCCAGTCTCTCTACACCC
AATGCCACGGGGATGCCTGGCATCAGAGTCATCAGAGGGGCATGTAACAGGCTCTGAGGCTGAGCTCCAG
GAGAAAGTGTCAATGTGTAGGAGCCGGAGCAGGAGCCGGAGCCCACGGCCACGCGGAGATAGCGCCTACC
ATTCCCAGCGCCACAGTCTGCTGACTCCTGTTACCCCACTCTCCCCACCCGGGTTAGAGGAAGAGGATGT
CAACGGTTATGTCATGCCAGATACACACCTCAAAGGTACTCCCTCCTCCCGGGAAGGCACCCTTTCTTCA
GTGGGTCTCAGTTCTGTCCTGGGTACTGAAGAAGAAGATGAAGATGAGGAGTATGAATACATGAACCGGA
GGAGAAGGCACAGTCCACCTCATCCCCCTAGGCCAAGTTCCCTTGAGGAGCTGGGTTATGAGTACATGGA
TGTGGGGTCAGACCTCAGTGCCTCTCTGGGCAGCACACAGAGTTGCCCACTCCACCCTGTACCCATCATG
CCCACTGCAGGCACAACTCCAGATGAAGACTATGAATATATGAATCGGCAACGAGATGGAGGTGGTCCTG
GGGGTGATTATGCAGCCATGGGGGCCTGCCCAGCATCTGAGCAAGGGTATGAAGAGATGAGAGCTTTTCA
GGGGCCTGGACATCAGGCCCCCCATGTCCATTATGCCCGCCTAAAAACTCTACGTAGCTTAGAGGCTACA
GACTCTGCCTTTGATAACCCTGATTACTGGCATAGCAGGCTTTTCCCCAAGGCTAATGCCCAGAGAACGC
CAACTTTCTTGTACAAAGTTGGCATTATAAGAAAGCATTGCTTATCAATTTGTTGCAACGAACAGGTCAC
TATCAGTCAAAATAAAATCATTATTTGCCATCCAGCTGATATCCCCTATAGTGAGTCGTATTACATGGTC
ATAGCTGTTTCCTGGCAGCTCTGGCCCGTGTCTCAAAATCTCTGATGTTACATTGCACAAGATAAAAATA
TATCATCATGCCTCCTCTAGACCAGCCAGGACAGAAATGCCTCGACTTCGCTGCTACCCAAGGTTGCCGG
GTGACGCACACCGTGGAAACGGATGAAGGCACGAACCCAGTGGACATAAGCCTGTTCGGTTCGTAAGCTG
TAATGCAAGTAGCGTATGCGCTCACGCAACTGGTCCAGAACCTTGACCGAACGCAGCGGTGGTAACGGCG
CAGTGGCGGTTTTCATGGCTTGTTATGACTGTTTTTTTGGGGTACAGTCTATGCCTCGGGCATCCAAGCA
GCAAGCGCGTTACGCCGTGGGTCGATGTTTGATGTTATGGAGCAGCAACGATGTTACGCAGCAGGGCAGT
CGCCCTAAAACAAAGTTAAACATTATGAGGGAAGCGGTGATCGCCGAAGTATCGACTCAACTATCAGAGG
TAGTTGGCGTCATCGAGCGCCATCTCGAACCGACGTTGCTGGCCGTACATTTGTACGGCTCCGCAGTGGA
TGGCGGCCTGAAGCCACACAGTGATATTGATTTGCTGGTTACGGTGACCGTAAGGCTTGATGAAACAACG
CGGCGAGCTTTGATCAACGACCTTTTGGAAACTTCGGCTTCCCCTGGAGAGAGCGAGATTCTCCGCGCTG
TAGAAGTCACCATTGTTGTGCACGACGACATCATTCCGTGGCGTTATCCAGCTAAGCGCGAACTGCAATT
TGGAGAATGGCAGCGCAATGACATTCTTGCAGGTATCTTCGAGCCAGCCACGATCGACATTGATCTGGCT
ATCTTGCTGACAAAAGCAAGAGAACATAGCGTTGCCTTGGTAGGTCCAGCGGCGGAGGAACTCTTTGATC
CGGTTCCTGAACAGGATCTATTTGAGGCGCTAAATGAAACCTTAACGCTATGGAACTCGCCGCCCGACTG
GGCTGGCGATGAGCGAAATGTAGTGCTTACGTTGTCCCGCATTTGGTACAGCGCAGTAACCGGCAAAATC
GCGCCGAAGGATGTCGCTGCCGACTGGGCAATGGAGCGCCTGCCGGCCCAGTATCAGCCCGTCATACTTG
AAGCTAGACAGGCTTATCTTGGACAAGAAGAAGATCGCTTGGCCTCGCGCGCAGATCAGTTGGAAGAATT
TGTCCACTACGTGAAAGGCGAGATCACCAAGGTAGTCGGCAAATAACCCTCGAGCCACCCATGACCAAAA
TCCCTTAACGTGAGTTACGCGTCGTTCCACTGAGCGTCAGACCCCGTAGAAAAGATCAAAGGATCTTCTT
GAGATCCTTTTTTTCTGCGCGTAATCTGCTGCTTGCAAACAAAAAAACCACCGCTACCAGCGGTGGTTTG
TTTGCCGGATCAAGAGCTACCAACTCTTTTTCCGAAGGTAACTGGCTTCAGCAGAGCGCAGATACCAAAT
ACTGTTCTTCTAGTGTAGCCGTAGTTAGGCCACCACTTCAAGAACTCTGTAGCACCGCCTACATACCTCG
CTCTGCTAATCCTGTTACCAGTGGCTGCTGCCAGTGGCGATAAGTCGTGTCTTACCGGGTTGGACTCAAG
ACGATAGTTACCGGATAAGGCGCAGCGGTCGGGCTGAACGGGGGGTTCGTGCACACAGCCCAGCTTGGAG
CGAACGACCTACACCGAACTGAGATACCTACAGCGTGAGCTATGAGAAAGCGCCACGCTTCCCGAAGGGA
GAAAGGCGGACAGGTATCCGGTAAGCGGCAGGGTCGGAACAGGAGAGCGCACGAGGGAGCTTCCAGGGGG
AAACGCCTGGTATCTTTATAGTCCTGTCGGGTTTCGCCACCTCTGACTTGAGCGTCGATTTTTGTGATGC
TCGTCAGGGGGGCGGAGCCTATGGAAAAACGCCAGCAACGCGGCCTTTTTACGGTTCCTGGCCTTTTGCT
GGCCTTTTGCTCACATGTTCTTTCCTGCGTTATCCCCTGATTCTGTGGATAACCGTATTACCGCCTTTGA
GTGAGCTGATACCGCTCGCCGCAGCCGAACGACCGAGCGCAGCGAGTCAGTGAGCGAGGAAGCGGAAGAG
CGCCCAATACGCAAACCGCCTCTCCC
Features (pLannotate 1.2.2; 12 found; start..end, strand, type, name):
    121..148     -  terminator     rrnB T2 terminator: transcription terminator T2 from the E. coli rrnB gene
    280..323     +  terminator     rrnB T1 terminator: Escherichia coli rrnB; transcription terminator T1 from the E. coli rrnB gene
    370..406     -  CDS            lacZα (fragment): LacZα fragment of β-galactosidase; lacZ fragment
    423..518     +  protein_bind   attL3: mutant version of attL; recombination site for the Gateway® LR reaction LR Clonase™
    524..4549    +  CDS            ERBB3: ERBB3_HUMAN - Also known as HER3. Experimental evidence at protein level: Swiss-Prot protein existence level 1. Tyrosine-protein kinase that plays an essential role as cell surface receptor for neuregulins. Binds to neuregulin-1 (NRG1) and is activated by it; ligand-binding increases phosphorylation on tyrosine residues and promotes its association with the p85 subunit of phosphatidylinositol 3-kinase (PubMed:20682778). May also be activated by CSPG5 (PubMed:15358134). Involved in the regulation of myeloid cell differentiation (PubMed:27416908). From Homo sapiens (Human).
   4551..4646    -  protein_bind   attL3: mutant version of attL; recombination site for the Gateway® LR reaction LR Clonase™
   4665..4683    -  promoter       T7 promoter: promoter for bacteriophage T7 RNA polymerase
   4873..4896    +  promoter       Pc promoter (fragment): intI1 (promoter lies within the coding sequence); class 1 integron promoter
   5072..5128    +  CDS            GmR (fragment): gentamycin acetyltransferase; aacC1; confers resistance to gentamycin
   5135..5926    +  CDS            SmR: aminoglycoside adenylyltransferase (Murphy, 1985); aadA; confers resistance to spectinomycin and streptomycin
   6019..6607    +  rep_origin     ori: high-copy-number ColE1/pMB1/pBR322/pUC origin of replication
   6790..66      +  CDS            lacI (fragment) (across the origin): lac repressor; lacI; The lac repressor binds to the lac operator to inhibit transcription in E. coli. This inhibition can be relieved by adding lactose or isopropyl-β-D-thiogalactopyranoside (IPTG).
