[The description below was written by a language model from this plasmid's Addgene catalogue record and pLannotate feature annotations shown in this document.]
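Description:
pDONR223-ERBB3 is a Gateway entry clone built on the pDONR223 donor backbone, carrying the human ERBB3 (HER3) open reading frame. It is a bacterial propagation plasmid rather than an expression vector. A high-copy ColE1/pUC-type origin supports replication in E. coli, and selection relies on the aadA (SmR) aminoglycoside adenylyltransferase gene, which confers spectinomycin and streptomycin resistance. A class 1 integron Pc promoter fragment and a short gentamicin acetyltransferase remnant lie upstream of this gene. The sequenced record is 6,816 nt. That is shorter than the sum of the catalogued backbone and insert sizes, as expected, because Gateway recombination replaces the donor vector's original selection cassette with the insert.

The ERBB3 coding sequence, about 4 kb, encodes the neuregulin-binding receptor tyrosine kinase family member that signals in part by recruiting the p85 subunit of PI3-kinase. It is flanked on both sides by attL-type recombination sites. The automated annotation labels both as attL3, so the exact site identities should be treated with caution. The rrnB T1 and T2 terminators upstream insulate the insert from read-through transcription. A T7 promoter lies downstream, facing back toward the insert, and small lacZα and lacI fragments are backbone remnants. No eukaryotic promoter is annotated.

The ORF deliberately lacks a stop codon, so an LR reaction into a destination vector places it in frame with a C-terminal epitope tag and a vector-supplied stop codon. The depositors state that the plasmid should not be transfected directly and point to a companion set of lentiviral destination vectors for mammalian expression. The clone belongs to a kinase ORF collection associated with a study of resistance to RAF inhibition.
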