Addgene plasmid #23874: pDONR223-ERBB3
Depositing lab: William Hahn & David Root. Depositing organization: Dana-Farber Cancer Institute. Publication: COT drives resistance to RAF inhibition through MAP kinase pathway reactivation. Johannessen CM, Boehm JS, Kim SY, Thomas SR, Wardwell L, Johnson LA, Emery CM, Stransky N, Cogdill AP, Barretina J, Caponigro G, Hieronymus H, Murray RR, Salehi-Ashtiani K, Hill DE, Vidal M, Zhao JJ, Yang X, Alkan O, Kim S, Harris JL, Wilson CJ, Myer VE, Finan PM, Root DE, Roberts TM, Golub T, Flaherty KT, Dummer R, Weber BL, Sellers WR, Schlegel R, Wargo JA, Hahn WC, Garraway LA. Nature. 2010 Dec 16;468(7326):968-72. doi: 10.1038/nature09627 PubMed 21107320.
Backbone
  Vector backbone: pDONR223
  Backbone manufacturer: Invitrogen
  Backbone size w/o insert (bp): 5005
  Vector type: Gateway Donor vector
Growth in bacteria
  Bacterial resistance: Spectinomycin, 50 μg/mL
  Growth temperature: 37°C
  Growth strain: DH5alpha
  Copy number: High Copy
Gene/Insert
  Gene/Insert name: ERBB3 (alt name: v-erb-b2 erythroblastic leukemia viral oncogene homolog 3 (avian))
  Species: H. sapiens (human)
  Insert size (bp): 4029
  Entrez Gene: ERBB3 (a.k.a. ErbB-3, FERLK, HER3, LCCS2, MDA-BF-1, VSCN1, c-erbB-3, c-erbB3, erbB3-S, p180-ErbB3, p45-sErbB3, p85-sErbB3)
  Cloning method: Gateway Cloning
  Sequencing primers: 5′ M13pUC-fwd; 3′ M13rev
Terms and licenses: Academic/Nonprofit Terms; Industry Terms: Not Available to Industry
Depositor comments: The ORF has no Stop codon. This design enables easy recombination into a destination vector to add an epitope tag of choice and Stop codon to the ORF. Do NOT use this plasmid directly for transfections. A set of 4 custom lentiviral vectors is available ( pLX301 (http://www.addgene.org/25895/) , pLX302 (http://www.addgene.org/25896/) , pLX303 (http://www.addgene.org/25897/) , pLX304 (http://www.addgene.org/25890/) ) to be used to express these ORFs in mammalian cells. These plasmids are not included in the kit and must be ordered separately.
How to cite: pDONR223-ERBB3 was a gift from William Hahn & David Root (Addgene plasmid # 23874 ; http://n2t.net/addgene:23874 ; RRID:Addgene_23874)
