>Addgene plasmid #23874 | pDONR223-ERBB3 | depositor partial sequence | sequence record 11035 | Author sequence
ATGAGGGCGAACGACGCTCTGCAGGTGCTGGGCTTGCTTTTCAGCCTGGCCCGGGGCTCCGAGGTGGGCA
ACTCTCAGGCAGTGTGTCCTGGGACTCTGAATGGCCTGAGTGTGACCGGCGATGCTGAGAACCAATACCA
GACACTGTACAAGCTCTACGAGAGGTGTGAGGTGGTGATGGGGAACCTTGAGATTGTGCTCACGGGACAC
AATGCCGACCTCTCCTTCCTGCAGTGGATTCGAGAAGTGACAGGCTATGTCCTCGTGGCCATGAATGAAT
TCTCTACTCTACCATTGCCCAACCTCCGCGTGGTGCGAGGGACCCAGGTCTACGATGGGAAGTTTGCCAT
CTTCGTCATGTTGAACTATAACACCAACTCCAGCCACGCTCTGCGCCAGCTCCGCTTGACTCAGCTCACC
GAGATTCTGTCAGGGGGTGTTTATATTGAGAAGAACGATAAGCTTTGTCACATGGACACAATTGACTGGA
GGGACATCGTGAGGGACCGAGATGCTGAGATAGTGGTGAAGGACAATGGCAGAAGCTGTCCCCCCTGTCA
TGAGGTTTGCAAGGGGCGATGCTGGGGTCCTGGATCAGAAGACTGCCAGACATTGACCAAGACCATCTGT
GCTCCTCAGTGTAATGGTCACTGCTTTGGGCCCAACCCCAACCAGTGCTGCCATGATGAGTGTGCCGGGG
GCTGCTCAGGCCCTCAGGACACAGACTGCTTTGCCTGCCGGCACTTCAATGACAGTGGAGCCTGTGTACC
TCGCTGTCCACAGCCTCTTGTCTACAACAAGCTAACTTTCCAGCTGGAACCCAATCCCCACACCAAGTAT
CAGTATGGAGGAGTTTGTGTAGCCAGCTGTCCCCATAACTTTGTGGTGGATCAAACATCCTGTGTCAGGG
CCTGTCCTCCTGACAAGATGGAAGTAGATAAAAATGGGCTCAAGATGTGTGAGCCTTGTGGGGGACTATG
TCCCAAAGCCTGTGAGGGAACAGGCTCTGGGAGCCGCTTCCAGACTGTGGACTCGAGCAACATTGATGGA
TTTGTGAACTGCACCAAGATCCTGGGCAACCTGGACTTTCTGATCACCGGCCTCAATGGAGACCCCTGGC
ACAAGATCCCTGCCCTGGACCCAGAGAAGCTCAATGTCTTCCGGACAGTACGGGAGATCACAGGTTACCT
GAACATCCAGTCCTGGCCGCCCCACATGCACAACTTCAGTGTTTTTTCCAATTTGACAACCATTGGAGGC
AGAAGCCTCTACAACCGGGGCTTCTCATTGTTGATCATGAAGAACTTGAATGTCACATCTCTGGGCTTCC
GATCCCTGAAGGAAATTAGTGCTGGGCGTATCTATATAAGTGCCAATAGGCAGCTCTGCTACCACCACTC
TTTGAACTGGACCAAGGTGCTTCGGGGGCCTACGGAAGAGCGACTAGACATCAAGCATAATCGGCCGCGC
AGAGACTGCGTGGCAGAGGGCAAAGTGTGTGACCCACTGTGCTCCTCTGGGGGATGCTGGGGCCCAGGCC
CTGGTCAGTGCTTGTCCTGTCGAAATTATAGCCGAGGAGGTGTCTGTGTGACCCACTGCAACTTTCTGAA
TGGGGAGCCTCGAGAATTTGCCCATGAGGCCGAATGCTTCTCCTGCCACCCGGAATGCCAACCCATGGAG
GGCACTGCCACATGCAATGGCTCGGGCTCTGATACTTGTGCTCAATGTGCCCATTTTCGAGATGGGCCCC
ACTGTGTGAGCAGCTGCCCCCATGGAGTCCTAGGTGCCAAGGGCCCAATCTACAAGTACCCAGATGTTCA
GAATGAATGTCGGCCCTGCCATGAGAACTGCACCCAGGGGTGTAAAGGACCAGAGCTTCAAGACTGTTTA
GGACAAACACTGGTGCTGATCGGCAAAACCCATCTGACAATGGCTTTGACAGTGATAGCAGGATTGGTAG
TGATTTTCATGATGCTGGGCGGCACTTTTCTCTACTGGCGTGGGCGCCGGATTCAGAATAAAAGGGCTAT
GAGGCGATACTTGGAACGGGGTGAGAGCATAGAGCCTCTGGACCCCAGTGAGAAGGCTAACAAAGTCTTG
GCCAGAATCTTCAAAGAGACAGAGCTAAGGAAGCTTAAAGTGCTTGGCTCGGGTGTCTTTGGAACTGTGC
ACAAAGGAGTGTGGATCCCTGAGGGTGAATCAATCAAGATTCCAGTCTGCATTAAAGTCATTGAGGACAA
GAGTGGACGGCAGAGTTTTCAAGCTGTGACAGATCATATGCTGGCCATTGGCAGCCTGGACCATGCCCAC
ATTGTAAGGCTGCTGGGACTATGCCCAGGGTCATCTCTGCAGCTTGTCACTCAATATTTGCCTCTGGGTT
CTCTGCTGGATCATGTGAGACAACACCGGGGGGCACTGGGGCCACAGCTGCTGCTCAACTGGGGAGTACA
AATTGCCAAGGGAATGTACTACCTTGAGGAACATGGTATGGTGCATAGAAACCTGGCTGCCCGAAACGTG
CTACTCAAGTCACCCAGTCAGGTTCAGGTGGCAGATTTTGGTGTGGCTGACCTGCTGCCTCCTGATGATA
AGCAGCTGCTATACAGTGAGGCCAAGACTCCAATTAAGTGGATGGCCCTTGAGAGTATCCACTTTGGGAA
ATACACACACCAGAGTGATGTCTGGAGCTATGGTGTGACAGTTTGGGAGTTGATGACCTTCGGGGCAGAG
CCCTATGCAGGGCTACGATTGGCTGAAGTACCAGACCTGCTAGAGAAGGGGGAGCGGTTGGCACAGCCCC
AGATCTGCACAATTGATGTCTACATGGTGATGGTCAAGTGTTGGATGATTGATGAGAACATTCGCCCAAC
CTTTAAAGAACTAGCCAATGAGTTCACCAGGATGGCCCGAGACCCACCACGGTATCTGGTCATAAAGAGA
GAGAGTGGGCCTGGAATAGCCCCTGGGCCAGAGCCCCATGGTCTGACAAACAAGAAGCTAGAGGAAGTAG
AGCTGGAGCCAGAACTAGACCTAGACCTAGACTTGGAAGCAGAGGAGGACAACCTGGCAACCACCACACT
GGGCTCCGCCCTCAGCCTACCAGTTGGAACACTTAATCGGCCACGTGGGAGCCAGAGCCTTTTAAGTCCA
TCATCTGGATACATGCCCATGAACCAGGGTAATCTTGGGGAGTCTTGCCAGGAGTCTGCAGTTTCTGGGA
GCAGTGAACGGTGCCCCCGTCCAGTCTCTCTACACCCAATGCCACGGGGATGCCTGGCATCAGAGTCATC
AGAGGGGCATGTAACAGGCTCTGAGGCTGAGCTCCAGGAGAAAGTGTCAATGTGTAGGAGCCGGAGCAGG
AGCCGGAGCCCACGGCCACGCGGAGATAGCGCCTACCATTCCCAGCGCCACAGTCTGCTGACTCCTGTTA
CCCCACTCTCCCCACCCGGGTTAGAGGAAGAGGATGTCAACGGTTATGTCATGCCAGATACACACCTCAA
AGGTACTCCCTCCTCCCGGGAAGGCACCCTTTCTTCAGTGGGTCTCAGTTCTGTCCTGGGTACTGAAGAA
GAAGATGAAGATGAGGAGTATGAATACATGAACCGGAGGAGAAGGCACAGTCCACCTCATCCCCCTAGGC
CAAGTTCCCTTGAGGAGCTGGGTTATGAGTACATGGATGTGGGGTCAGACCTCAGTGCCTCTCTGGGCAG
CACACAGAGTTGCCCACTCCACCCTGTACCCATCATGCCCACTGCAGGCACAACTCCAGATGAAGACTAT
GAATATATGAATCGGCAACGAGATGGAGGTGGTCCTGGGGGTGATTATGCAGCCATGGGGGCCTGCCCAG
CATCTGAGCAAGGGTATGAAGAGATGAGAGCTTTTCAGGGGCCTGGACATCAGGCCCCCCATGTCCATTA
TGCCCGCCTAAAAACTCTACGTAGCTTAGAGGCTACAGACTCTGCCTTTGATAACCCTGATTACTGGCAT
AGCAGGCTTTTCCCCAAGGCTAATGCCCAGAGAACG
